Addgene plasmid #106127: pCfB4132
Purpose: (Empty Backbone) EasyCloneYALI system-based yeast integrative vector carrying loxP-flanked hygromycin-resistance marker, integration into Yarrowia lipolytica chromosomal location IntB, USER site for cloning, amp resistance
Depositing lab: Irina Borodina. Depositing organization: Danmarks Tekniske Universitet. Publication: EasyCloneYALI: CRISPR/Cas9-Based Synthetic Toolbox for Engineering of the Yeast Yarrowia lipolytica. Holkenbrink C, Dam MI, Kildegaard KR, Beder J, Dahlin J, Domenech Belda D, Borodina I. Biotechnol J. 2018 Jan 29. doi: 10.1002/biot.201700543. PubMed 29377615.
Backbone
  Vector backbone: Unknown
  Vector type: Yeast Expression
  Selectable markers: Hygromycin
Growth in bacteria
  Bacterial resistance: Ampicillin, 100 μg/mL
  Growth temperature: 37°C
  Growth strain: DH5alpha
  Copy number: High Copy
Gene/Insert
  Gene/Insert name: None
Terms and licenses: Academic/Nonprofit Terms; Industry Terms: Not Available to Industry
How to cite: pCfB4132 was a gift from Irina Borodina (Addgene plasmid # 106127 ; http://n2t.net/addgene:106127 ; RRID:Addgene_106127)
