[The description below was written by a language model from this plasmid's Addgene catalogue record and the feature table of its GenBank file.]
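Description:
pCfB4132 is an empty integrative backbone from the EasyCloneYALI toolbox, a vector set for genome engineering of the oleaginous yeast Yarrowia lipolytica. It is a 7,584 bp circular plasmid that is propagated in E. coli through a high-copy ColE1/pUC-type origin and selected with ampicillin via the bla gene and its native promoter. No yeast replication origin is annotated, consistent with its design as a vector that must integrate into the chromosome, specifically at the defined Y. lipolytica locus called IntB. The homology regions that direct this integration and the USER cloning site mentioned in the catalogue description are not annotated in the feature table, so their positions cannot be given from the record; the parent backbone is also listed as unknown.

The yeast selection cassette consists of the E. coli aph(4)-Ia hygromycin phosphotransferase gene (HygR), followed by a sequence matching the CYC1 terminator region. The promoter driving it is not annotated. The cassette lies between two loxP sites in the same orientation, so after integration Cre recombinase can excise the marker, allowing hygromycin selection to be reused in further rounds of engineering. Two minimal FRT sites are also annotated, in opposite orientations on either side of the bacterial ampicillin/origin segment; the record does not state their purpose.

No insert is present. Users are expected to place promoter–gene expression cassettes into the USER site by uracil-excision cloning, then integrate the resulting construct at IntB for stable expression, typically in metabolic engineering of Y. lipolytica.
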