LOCUS       Exported 7584 bp ds-DNA circular SYN 13-MAY-2021
DEFINITION  EasyCloneYALI system-based yeast integrative vector carrying
            loxP-flanked hygromycin-resistance marker, integration into Yarrowia
            lipolytica chromosomal location IntB, USER site for cloning, amp
            resistance.
ACCESSION   .
VERSION     .
KEYWORDS    pCfB4132
SOURCE      synthetic DNA construct
  ORGANISM  synthetic DNA construct
REFERENCE   1 (bases 1 to 7584)
  AUTHORS   Holkenbrink C, Dam MI, Kildegaard KR, Beder J, Dahlin J, Domenech
            Belda D, Borodina I
  TITLE     EasyCloneYALI: CRISPR/Cas9-Based Synthetic Toolbox for Engineering
            of the Yeast Yarrowia lipolytica.
  JOURNAL   Biotechnol J. 2018 Jan 29. doi: 10.1002/biot.201700543.
  PUBMED    29377615
REFERENCE   2 (bases 1 to 7584)
  AUTHORS   .
  TITLE     Direct Submission
  JOURNAL   Exported May 13, 2021 from SnapGene Server 1.1.58
            http://www.snapgene.com
FEATURES             Location/Qualifiers
     source          1..7584
                     /organism="synthetic DNA construct"
                     /mol_type="other DNA"
     protein_bind    complement(1862..1895)
                     /label=loxP
                     /bound_moiety="Cre recombinase"
                     /note="Cre-mediated recombination occurs in the 8-bp core
                     sequence (GCATACAT)."
     CDS             2898..3926
                     /codon_start=1
                     /gene="aph(4)-Ia"
                     /product="aminoglycoside phosphotransferase from E. coli"
                     /label=HygR
                     /note="confers resistance to hygromycin"
                     /translation="MGKKPELTATSVEKFLIEKFDSVSDLMQLSEGEESRAFSFNVGGR
                     GYVLRVNSCADGFYKDRYVYRHFASAALPIPEVLDIGEFSESLTYCISRRAQGVTLQDL
                     PETELPAVLQPVAEAMDAIAAADLSQTSGFGPFGPQGIGQYTTWRDFICAIADPHVYHW
                     QTVMDDTVSASVAQALDELMLWAEDCPEVRHLVHADFGSNNVLTDNGRITAVIDWSEAM
                     FGDSQYEVANIFFWRPWLACMEQQTRYFERRHPELAGSPRLRAYMLRIGLDQLYQSLVD
                     GNFDDAAWAQGRCDAIVRSGAGTVGRTQIARRSAAVWTDGCVEVLADSGNRRPSTRPRA
                     KE"
     primer_bind     complement(3943..3961)
                     /label=CYC1
                     /note="CYC1 transcription termination signal, reverse
                     primer"
     protein_bind    complement(4160..4193)
                     /label=loxP
                     /bound_moiety="Cre recombinase"
                     /note="Cre-mediated recombination occurs in the 8-bp core
                     sequence (GCATACAT)."
     protein_bind    complement(4779..4812)
                     /label=FRT (minimal)
                     /bound_moiety="FLP recombinase from the Saccharomyces
                     cerevisiae 2u plasmid"
                     /note="supports FLP-mediated excision but not integration
                     (Turan and Bode, 2011)"
     primer_bind     complement(5019..5038)
                     /label=pENTR-R
                     /note="pENTR vectors, reverse primer"
     primer_bind     complement(5044..5063)
                     /label=Kan-R
                     /note="Kanamycin resistance gene, reverse primer"
     promoter        5105..5196
                     /gene="bla"
                     /label=AmpR promoter
     CDS             5197..6057
                     /codon_start=1
                     /gene="bla"
                     /product="beta-lactamase"
                     /label=AmpR
                     /note="confers resistance to ampicillin, carbenicillin, and
                     related antibiotics"
                     /translation="MSIQHFRVALIPFFAAFCLPVFAHPETLVKVKDAEDQLGARVGYI
                     ELDLNSGKILESFRPEERFPMMSTFKVLLCGAVLSRIDAGQEQLGRRIHYSQNDLVEYS
                     PVTEKHLTDGMTVRELCSAAITMSDNTAANLLLTTIGGPKELTAFLHNMGDHVTRLDRW
                     EPELNEAIPNDERDTTMPVAMATTLRKLLTGELLTLASRQQLIDWMEADKVAGPLLRSA
                     LPAGWFIADKSGAGERGSRGIIAALGPDGKPSRIVVIYTTGSQATMDERNRQIAEIGAS
                     LIKHW"
     primer_bind     complement(5415..5434)
                     /label=Amp-R
                     /note="Ampicillin resistance gene, reverse primer"
     rep_origin      6179..6767
                     /direction=RIGHT
                     /label=ori
                     /note="high-copy-number ColE1/pMB1/pBR322/pUC origin of
                     replication"
     primer_bind     6668..6687
                     /label=pBR322ori-F
                     /note="pBR322 origin, forward primer"
     primer_bind     6921..6938
                     /label=L4440
                     /note="L4440 vector, forward primer"
     primer_bind     7036..7053
                     /label=M13 Forward
                     /note="In lacZ gene. Also called M13-F20 or M13 (-21)
                     Forward"
     primer_bind     7037..7053
                     /label=M13 fwd
                     /note="common sequencing primer, one of multiple similar
                     variants"
     protein_bind    7523..7556
                     /label=FRT (minimal)
                     /bound_moiety="FLP recombinase from the Saccharomyces
                     cerevisiae 2u plasmid"
                     /note="supports FLP-mediated excision but not integration
                     (Turan and Bode, 2011)"
ORIGIN
        1 gaatgcgtgc gatcccacag ttctcactca gatcatggag actctaacct tgagacatca
       61 attatcagct ctcgaggata atgttagtgc agttccagga ctcattgtgc aactgtcacc
      121 acggcatttt gggtctgttc ttttgaagta cagaaatatc ctcattgttg gtatactttg
      181 ggactttttc ttgttacaga agaataaaaa aacctcgact gatgtactaa ttacatggtt
      241 aacatcccca aggtcaaagt acagatattg taccgacttc tgaaatttgt gggatccaca
      301 cacggacctc tgcgatgata caatatcatg gttccatggt ctcttgaatc acaccactca
      361 ataataaaca ccagctcttt caatccaact tagctttctt ccacttgaac ataggccatc
      421 cccccttctt tctattttac ataaatagca agatccttac ccctacatgt ctcataacac
      481 aatctcaact tgacttccca taagaagttc actcagtcat gaaagtctta gtactggacg
      541 tgcaacgctt cagatgtgac catatactta ggcacgcaac taacatgaat gaatacgata
      601 tacatcaaag actatgatac gcagtattgc acactgtacg agtaagggca ctagccactg
      661 cactcaagtg aaaccgttgc ccgggtacga gtatgagtat gtacagtatg tttagtattg
      721 tacttggaca atgcttgtat cgtacattct caagtgtcaa acataaatat ccgttgctat
      781 atcctcgcac caccacgtag ctcgctatat ccctgtgttg aatccatcca tcttggattg
      841 ccaattgtgc acacagaacc gggcactcac ttccccatcc acacttcaac ggaatgcgtg
      901 cgatcgcgtg cattccttct gttcggaatc aacctcaagg ttaacggcca cgatcccctc
      961 gttgttactc ttggtcagcc cattgtcggt aacgctggct ttgctaactg ggtcgataaa
     1021 ctcttctttg gccaggagaa ccccgatgtc tccaaggtgt ccaaagaccg aaagctctac
     1081 cgaatcaccc accgaggaga tatcgtccct caagtgccct tctgggacgg ttaccagcac
     1141 tgctctggtg aggtctttat tgactggccc ctgatccacc ctcctctctc caacgttgtc
     1201 atgtgccagg gccagagcaa taaacagtgc tctgccggta acactctgct ccagcaggtc
     1261 aatgtgattg gaaaccatct gcagtacttc gtcaccgagg gtgtctgtgg tatctaagct
     1321 atttatcact ctttacaact tctacctcaa ctatctactt taataaatga atatcgttta
     1381 ttctctatga ttactgtata tgcgttcctc taagacaaat cgaaaccagc atgcgatcga
     1441 atggcataca aaagtttctt ccgaagttga tcaatgtcct gatagtcagg cagcttgaga
     1501 agattgacac aggtggaggc cgtagggaac cgatcaacct gtctaccagc gttacgaatg
     1561 gcaaatgacg ggttcaaagc cttgaatcct tgcaatggtg ccttggatac tgatgtcaca
     1621 aacttaagaa gcagccgctt gtcctcttcc tcgaaactct caaacacagt ccagaagtcc
     1681 tttatagttt gatctgtatc cagatagcct ccgtaattgg tgtgtgtctt caaatcccag
     1741 acgtccacat tggcatgtcc tccactgata agcatttgaa gttcatctgc gttgaacatt
     1801 gagacccacg aagggtcaat gagctggtat agaccgccca agaatgcatc tgatctgtca
     1861 tataacttcg tataatgtat gctatacgaa gttataagga gtttggcgcc cgttttttcg
     1921 agccccacac gtttcggtga gtatgagcgg cggcagattc gagcgtttcc ggtttccgcg
     1981 gctggacgag agcccatgat gggggctccc accaccagca atcagggccc tgattacaca
     2041 cccacctgta atgtcatgct gttcatcgtg gttaatgctg ctgtgtgctg tgtgtgtgtg
     2101 ttgtttggcg ctcattgttg cgttatgcag cgtacaccac aatattggaa gcttattagc
     2161 ctttctattt tttcgtttgc aaggcttaac aacattgctg tggagaggga tggggatatg
     2221 gaggccgctg gagggagtcg gagaggcgtt ttggagcggc ttggcctggc gcccagctcg
     2281 cgaaacgcac ctaggaccct ttggcacgcc gaaatgtgcc acttttcagt ctagtaacgc
     2341 cttacctacg tcattccatg catgcatgtt tgcgcctttt ttcccttgcc cttgatcgcc
     2401 acacagtaca gtgcactgta cagtggaggt tttggggggg tcttagatgg gagctaaaag
     2461 cggcctagcg gtacactagt gggattgtat ggagtggcat ggagcctagg tggagcctga
     2521 caggacgcac gaccggctag cccgtgacag acgatgggtg gctcctgttg tccaccgcgt
     2581 acaaatgttt gggccaaagt cttgtcagcc ttgcttgcga acctaattcc caattttgtc
     2641 acttcgcacc cccattgatc gagccctaac ccctgcccat caggcaatcc aattaagctc
     2701 gcattgtctg ccttgtttag tttggctcct gcccgtttcg gcgtccactt gcacaaacac
     2761 aaacaagcat tatatataag gctcgtctct ccctcccaac cacactcact tttttgcccg
     2821 tcttcccttg ctaacacaaa agtcaagaac acaaacaacc accccaaccc ccttacacac
     2881 aagacatatc tacagcaatg ggtaaaaagc ctgaactcac cgcgacgtct gtcgagaagt
     2941 ttctgatcga aaagttcgac agcgtctccg acctgatgca gctctcggag ggcgaagaat
     3001 ctcgtgcttt cagcttcaat gtaggagggc gtggatatgt cctgcgggta aatagctgcg
     3061 ccgatggttt ctacaaagat cgttatgttt atcggcactt tgcatcggcc gcgctcccga
     3121 ttccggaagt gcttgacatt ggggaattca gcgagagcct gacctattgc atctcccgcc
     3181 gtgcacaggg tgtcacgttg caagacctgc ctgaaaccga actgcccgct gttctgcagc
     3241 cggtcgcgga ggcaatggat gccattgctg cggccgatct tagccagacg agcgggttcg
     3301 gcccattcgg accgcaagga atcggtcaat acactacatg gcgtgatttc atatgcgcga
     3361 ttgctgatcc ccatgtgtat cactggcaaa ctgtgatgga cgacaccgtc agtgcgtccg
     3421 tcgcgcaggc tctcgatgag ctgatgcttt gggccgagga ctgccccgaa gtccggcacc
     3481 tcgtgcacgc ggatttcggc tccaacaatg tcctgacgga caatggccgc ataacagcgg
     3541 tcattgactg gagcgaggcg atgttcgggg attcccaata cgaggtcgcc aacatcttct
     3601 tctggaggcc gtggttggct tgtatggagc agcagacgcg ctacttcgag cggaggcatc
     3661 cggagcttgc aggatcgccg cggctccggg cgtatatgct ccgcattggt cttgaccaac
     3721 tctatcagag cttggttgac ggcaatttcg atgatgcagc ttgggcgcag ggtcgatgcg
     3781 acgcaatcgt ccgatccgga gccgggactg tcgggcgtac acaaatcgcc cgcagaagcg
     3841 cggccgtctg gaccgatggc tgtgtagaag tactcgccga tagtggaaac cgacgcccca
     3901 gcactcgtcc gagggcaaag gaataatcat gtaattagtt atgtcacgct tacattcacg
     3961 ccctcccccc acatccgctc taaccgaaaa ggaaggagtt agacaacctg aagtctaggt
     4021 ccctatttat ttttttatag ttatgttagt attaagaacg ttatttatat ttcaaatttt
     4081 tctttttttt ctgtacagac gcgtgtacgc atgtaacatt atactgaaaa ccttgcttga
     4141 gaaggttttg ggacgctcga taacttcgta taatgtatgc tatacgaagt tatcagcatc
     4201 gtaatagcct ccaagagatt gatcatcact ctgaatgtac aagcaaccca agtacctgct
     4261 cctgcaccta agttcgtcaa aatcggtttt actcagagaa tcaacaaccc taccaactgt
     4321 acatactgct aaccctgatt ctttgaataa ccccaataag gctcctgctg acccttctgc
     4381 cgttctagga aaccagcttg ttgagtacgc tgtgaacatc actcttggta tacccggtca
     4441 gcccttctca gttcagattg acacaggctc gtctgacttg tgggtgaaga gtgacggctc
     4501 ctccggtgca ttcaacaaga aggcttcttc tacttttcag gaggacgttc ccaacggctt
     4561 tgcaattgcc cacggagaca aaacctctgc cattggagat tgggtcaaag ataccatcaa
     4621 tatcggtggt gttagtattg accagtatag tattgaccag tatgagttcg ccatggctac
     4681 tcagacaaat actgacccgg tttttggtat cggctacccg agcaacgagg cgtcttatga
     4741 tcgcgtgcat tcgcggccgc atttaaatcc ccacttcaga agttcctata ctttctagag
     4801 aataggaact tcactataga gtcgaataag ggcgacaccc cataattagc ccgggcgaaa
     4861 ggcccagtct ttcgactgag cctttcgttt tatttgatgc ctggcagttc cctactctcg
     4921 catggggagt ccccacacta ccatcggcgc tacggcgttt cacttctgag ttcggcatgg
     4981 ggtcaggtgg gaccaccgcg ctactgccgc caggcaaaca aggggtgtta tgagccatat
     5041 tcaggtataa atgggctcgc gataatgttc agaattggtt aattggttgt aacactgacc
     5101 cctatttgtt tatttttcta aatacattca aatatgtatc cgctcatgag acaataaccc
     5161 tgataaatgc ttcaataata ttgaaaaagg aagaatatga gtattcaaca tttccgtgtc
     5221 gcccttattc ccttttttgc ggcattttgc cttcctgttt ttgctcaccc agaaacgctg
     5281 gtgaaagtaa aagatgctga agatcagttg ggtgcacgag tgggttacat cgaactggat
     5341 ctcaacagcg gtaagatcct tgagagtttt cgccccgaag aacgttttcc aatgatgagc
     5401 acttttaaag ttctgctatg tggcgcggta ttatcccgta ttgacgccgg gcaagagcaa
     5461 ctcggtcgcc gcatacacta ttctcagaat gacttggttg agtactcacc agtcacagaa
     5521 aagcatctta cggatggcat gacagtaaga gaattatgca gtgctgccat aaccatgagt
     5581 gataacactg cggccaactt acttctgaca acgatcggag gaccgaagga gctaaccgct
     5641 tttttgcaca acatggggga tcatgtaact cgccttgatc gttgggaacc ggagctgaat
     5701 gaagccatac caaacgacga gcgtgacacc acgatgcctg tagcgatggc aacaacgttg
     5761 cgcaaactat taactggcga actacttact ctagcttccc ggcaacaatt aatagactgg
     5821 atggaggcgg ataaagttgc aggaccactt ctgcgctcgg cccttccggc tggctggttt
     5881 attgctgata aatccggagc cggtgagcgt ggttctcgcg gtatcatcgc agcgctgggg
     5941 ccagatggta agccctcccg tatcgtagtt atctacacga cggggagtca ggcaactatg
     6001 gatgaacgaa atagacagat cgctgagata ggtgcctcac tgattaagca ttggtaagca
     6061 gagcattacg ctgacttgac gggacggcgc aagctcatga ccaaaatccc ttaacgtgag
     6121 ttacgcgcgc gtcgttccac tgagcgtcag accccgtaga aaagatcaaa ggatcttctt
     6181 gagatccttt ttttctgcgc gtaatctgct gcttgcaaac aaaaaaacca ccgctaccag
     6241 cggtggtttg tttgccggat caagagctac caactctttt tccgaaggta actggcttca
     6301 gcagagcgca gataccaaat actgttcttc tagtgtagcc gtagttagcc caccacttca
     6361 agaactctgt agcaccgcct acatacctcg ctctgctaat cctgttacca gtggctgctg
     6421 ccagtggcga taagtcgtgt cttaccgggt tggactcaag acgatagtta ccggataagg
     6481 cgcagcggtc gggctgaacg gggggttcgt gcacacagcc cagcttggag cgaacgacct
     6541 acaccgaact gagataccta cagcgtgagc tatgagaaag cgccacgctt cccgaaggga
     6601 gaaaggcgga caggtatccg gtaagcggca gggtcggaac aggagagcgc acgagggagc
     6661 ttccaggggg aaacgcctgg tatctttata gtcctgtcgg gtttcgccac ctctgacttg
     6721 agcgtcgatt tttgtgatgc tcgtcagggg ggcggagcct atggaaaaac gccagcaacg
     6781 cggccttttt acggttcctg gccttttgct ggccttttgc tcacatgttc tttcctgcgt
     6841 tatcccctga ttctgtggat aaccgtatta ccgcctttga gtgagctgat accgctcgcc
     6901 gcagccgaac gaccgagcgc agcgagtcag tgagcgagga agcggaaggc gagagtaggg
     6961 aactgccagg catcaaacta agcagaaggc ccctgacgga tggccttttt gcgtttctac
     7021 aaactctttc tgtgttgtaa aacgacggcc agtcttaagc tcgggccccc tgggcggttc
     7081 tgataacgag taatcgttaa tccgcaaata acgtaaaaac ccgcttcggc gggttttttt
     7141 atggggggag tttagggaaa gagcatttgt cagaatattt aagggcgcct gtcactttgc
     7201 ttgatatatg agaattattt aaccttataa atgagaaaaa agcaacgcac tttaaataag
     7261 atacgttgct ttttcgattg atgaacacct ataattaaac tattcatcta ttatttatga
     7321 ttttttgtat atacaatatt tctagtttgt taaagagaat taagaaaata aatctcgaaa
     7381 ataataaagg gaaaatcagt ttttgatatc aaaattatac atgtcaacga taatacaaaa
     7441 tataatacaa actataagat gttatcagta tttattatgc atttagaata aattttgtgt
     7501 cgcccttatt cgactcacta tagaagttcc tattctctag aaagtatagg aacttcactt
     7561 cattttattt aaatttgcgg ccgc
//
